Addgene plasmid #142482: TFORF0205
Purpose: Lentiviral vector for overexpressing transcription factor ORFs with unique 24-bp barcodes. Barcodes facilitate identification of transcription factors in pooled screens.
Depositing lab: Feng Zhang. Depositing organization: Broad Institute. Publication: A transcription factor atlas of directed differentiation. Joung J, Ma S, Tay T, Geiger-Schuller KR, Kirchgatterer PC, Verdine VK, Guo B, Arias-Garcia MA, Allen WE, Singh A, Kuksenko O, Abudayyeh OO, Gootenberg JS, Fu Z, Macrae RK, Buenrostro JD, Regev A, Zhang F. Cell. 2023 Jan 5;186(1):209-229.e26. doi: 10.1016/j.cell.2022.11.026. PubMed 36608654.
Backbone
  Vector backbone: pLX_TRC317
  Backbone manufacturer: Broad Institute Genetic Perturbation Platform
  Backbone size w/o insert (bp): 8264
  Vector type: Mammalian Expression, Lentiviral
  Selectable markers: Puromycin
Growth in bacteria
  Bacterial resistance: Ampicillin, 100 μg/mL
  Growth temperature: 37°C
  Growth strain: NEB Stable
  Copy number: High Copy
Gene/Insert
  Gene/Insert name: DBP
  Species: H. sapiens (human)
  Insert size (bp): 1079
  Entrez Gene: DBP (a.k.a. DABP)
  Promoter: EF1a
  Cloning method: Unknown
  Sequencing primers: 5′ GGGTGGAGACTGAAGTTAGGCCAG; 3′ CACATAGCGTAAAAGGAGCAACATAG
Terms and licenses: Academic/Nonprofit Terms; Industry Terms: Not Available to Industry
Depositor comments: NM_001352,ENST00000222122 . The transcription factor ORF portion of this plasmid was synthesized by Genewiz. Please test multiple small colonies in case of plasmid recombination. To make this collection available in a timely manner, a portion of this collection was not fully sequenced by Addgene. If an Addgene verified full plasmid sequence is not available, please contact us prior to placing an order to request the full sequence.
How to cite: TFORF0205 was a gift from Feng Zhang (Addgene plasmid # 142482 ; http://n2t.net/addgene:142482 ; RRID:Addgene_142482)
