[The description below was written by a language model from this plasmid's Addgene catalogue record and pLannotate feature annotations shown in this document.]
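Description:
TFORF0205 is a lentiviral mammalian expression plasmid built on the pLX_TRC317 backbone. It carries the human transcription factor DBP as one member of a barcoded transcription factor ORF collection. In bacteria it is maintained through a high-copy ColE1/pUC-type origin and an ampicillin resistance gene. An f1 origin and remnants of a lac/lacZα cloning region, flanked by T7 and T3 promoters, are also present in the backbone. The depositor notes that the plasmid may recombine during propagation, as is common for LTR-containing vectors.

The viral portion follows a third-generation, self-inactivating design. An RSV promoter fused to a truncated HIV-1 5' LTR drives production of the genomic RNA, which contains the Ψ packaging signal, a partial gag sequence, the Rev response element and a cPPT/CTS, and ends in a ΔU3 3' LTR followed by an SV40 polyadenylation signal. Two expression units lie between the LTRs. An SV40 early promoter/origin region precedes a puromycin N-acetyltransferase gene, which allows selection of transduced cells. Downstream, a human EF-1α promoter drives the DBP ORF, a PAR bZIP-type activator linked to circadian clock output genes. A WPRE follows the ORF to enhance transcript stability and expression.

The catalogue states that each construct in the series carries a unique 24-bp barcode, but the feature table does not annotate it. The recorded insert is somewhat longer than the annotated coding sequence, so it may include flanking sequence such as the barcode, though the record does not say this. A short U6 promoter fragment annotated just after the ORF is probably a residual or primer-binding sequence rather than a functional promoter. The construct is intended for overexpressing DBP in mammalian cells. In pooled screens such as directed differentiation studies, the barcode identifies which transcription factor each cell received.
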