Features (pLannotate 1.2.2; 31 found; start..end, strand, type, name):
      5..231     +  promoter       RSV promoter: Rous sarcoma virus enhancer/promoter
    232..412     +  LTR            5' LTR (truncated): truncated 5' long terminal repeat (LTR) from HIV-1
    459..584     +  misc_feature   HIV-1 Ψ: packaging signal of human immunodeficiency virus type 1
    568..931     +  CDS            HIV-1 gag (fragment): gag protein from human immunodeficiency virus 1; gag
   1077..1310    +  misc_feature   RRE: The Rev response element (RRE) of HIV-1 allows for Rev-dependent mRNA export from the nucleus to the cytoplasm.
   1687..1713    +  CDS            Rev (fragment): human immunodeficiency virus 1 (HIV-1) Rev protein; rev; enhances nuclear export of unspliced and incompletely spliced viral mRNAs
   1720..1743    +  promoter       SV40 promoter (fragment): SV40 early promoter
   1744..1815    +  promoter       SV40 promoter (fragment): SV40 enhancer and early promoter
   1839..1974    +  rep_origin     SV40 ori: SV40 origin of replication
   2020..2616    +  CDS            PuroR (fragment): puromycin N-acetyltransferase; pac from Streptomyces; confers resistance to puromycin
   2665..2782    +  misc_feature   cPPT/CTS: central polypurine tract and central termination sequence of HIV-1
   2847..2913    +  CDS            small t antigen (fragment): SV40 (simian virus 40) small t antigen
   2920..4098    +  promoter       EF-1α promoter: strong constitutive promoter for human elongation factor EF-1α
   4115..5089    +  CDS            DBP: DBP_HUMAN - Experimental evidence at protein level: Swiss-Prot protein existence level 1. This transcriptional activator recognizes and binds to the sequence 5'-RTTAYGTAAY-3' found in the promoter of genes such as albumin, CYP2A4 and CYP2A5. It is not essential for circadian rhythm generation, but modulates important clock output genes. May be a direct target for regulation by the circadian pacemaker component clock. May affect circadian period and sleep regulation. From Homo sapiens (Human).
   5105..5158    +  promoter       U6 promoter (fragment): RNA polymerase III promoter for human U6 snRNA
   5200..5788    +  misc_feature   WPRE: woodchuck hepatitis virus posttranscriptional regulatory element
   5839..5858    +  misc_feature   cPPT/CTS (fragment): central polypurine tract and central termination sequence of HIV-1
   5860..6093    +  LTR            3' LTR (ΔU3): self-inactivating 3' long terminal repeat (LTR) from HIV-1
   6171..6292    +  polyA_signal   SV40 poly(A) signal: SV40 polyadenylation signal
   6332..6467    +  rep_origin     SV40 ori: SV40 origin of replication
   6488..6506    -  promoter       T7 promoter: promoter for bacteriophage T7 RNA polymerase
   6514..6669    +  CDS            lacZα (fragment): LacZα fragment of β-galactosidase; lacZ fragment
   6674..7102    +  rep_origin     f1 ori (sequence partly withheld): f1 bacteriophage origin of replication; arrow indicates direction of (+) strand synthesis
   7155..7259    +  promoter       AmpR promoter: bla
   7260..8120    +  CDS            AmpR: β-lactamase; bla; confers resistance to ampicillin, carbenicillin, and related antibiotics
   8291..8879    +  rep_origin     ori: high-copy-number ColE1/pMB1/pBR322/pUC origin of replication
   9062..9154    +  CDS            lacI (fragment): lac repressor; lacI; The lac repressor binds to the lac operator to inhibit transcription in E. coli. This inhibition can be relieved by adding lactose or isopropyl-β-D-thiogalactopyranoside (IPTG).
   9167..9188    +  protein_bind   CAP binding site: CAP binding activates transcription in the presence of cAMP. E. coli catabolite activator protein
   9203..9233    +  promoter       lac promoter: promoter for the E. coli lac operon
   9241..9257    +  protein_bind   lac operator: The lac repressor binds to the lac operator to inhibit transcription in E. coli. This inhibition can be relieved by adding lactose or isopropyl-β-D-thiogalactopyranoside (IPTG). lac repressor encoded by lacI
   9302..9320    +  promoter       T3 promoter: promoter for bacteriophage T3 RNA polymerase
>Addgene plasmid #142482 | TFORF0205 | addgene full sequence | sequence record 397232 | Addgene NGS Result
TTAATGTAGTCTTATGCAATACTCTTGTAGTCTTGCAACATGGTAACGATGAGTTAGCAACATGCCTTAC
AAGGAGAGAAAAAGCACCGTGCATGCCGATTGGTGGAAGTAAGGTGGTACGATCGTGCCTTATTAGGAAG
GCAACAGACGGGTCTGACATGGATTGGACGAACCACTGAATTGCCGCATTGCAGAGATATTGTATTTAAG
TGCCTAGCTCGATACATAAACGGGTCTCTCTGGTTAGACCAGATCTGAGCCTGGGAGCTCTCTGGCTAAC
TAGGGAACCCACTGCTTAAGCCTCAATAAAGCTTGCCTTGAGTGCTTCAAGTAGTGTGTGCCCGTCTGTT
GTGTGACTCTGGTAACTAGAGATCCCTCAGACCCTTTTAGTCAGTGTGGAAAATCTCTAGCAGTGGCGCC
CGAACAGGGACTTGAAAGCGAAAGGGAAACCAGAGGAGCTCTCTCGACGCAGGACTCGGCTTGCTGAAGC
GCGCACGGCAAGAGGCGAGGGGCGGCGACTGGTGAGTACGCCAAAAATTTTGACTAGCGGAGGCTAGAAG
GAGAGAGATGGGTGCGAGAGCGTCAGTATTAAGCGGGGGAGAATTAGATCGCGATGGGAAAAAATTCGGT
TAAGGCCAGGGGGAAAGAAAAAATATAAATTAAAACATATAGTATGGGCAAGCAGGGAGCTAGAACGATT
CGCAGTTAATCCTGGCCTGTTAGAAACATCAGAAGGCTGTAGACAAATACTGGGACAGCTACAACCATCC
CTTCAGACAGGATCAGAAGAACTTAGATCATTATATAATACAGTAGCAACCCTCTATTGTGTGCATCAAA
GGATAGAGATAAAAGACACCAAGGAAGCTTTAGACAAGATAGAGGAAGAGCAAAACAAAAGTAAGACCAC
CGCACAGCAAGCGGCCGCTGATCTTCAGACCTGGAGGAGGAGATATGAGGGACAATTGGAGAAGTGAATT
ATATAAATATAAAGTAGTAAAAATTGAACCATTAGGAGTAGCACCCACCAAGGCAAAGAGAAGAGTGGTG
CAGAGAGAAAAAAGAGCAGTGGGAATAGGAGCTTTGTTCCTTGGGTTCTTGGGAGCAGCAGGAAGCACTA
TGGGCGCAGCGTCAATGACGCTGACGGTACAGGCCAGACAATTATTGTCTGGTATAGTGCAGCAGCAGAA
CAATTTGCTGAGGGCTATTGAGGCGCAACAGCATCTGTTGCAACTCACAGTCTGGGGCATCAAGCAGCTC
CAGGCAAGAATCCTGGCTGTGGAAAGATACCTAAAGGATCAACAGCTCCTGGGGATTTGGGGTTGCTCTG
GAAAACTCATTTGCACCACTGCTGTGCCTTGGAATGCTAGTTGGAGTAATAAATCTCTGGAACAGATTTG
GAATCACACGACCTGGATGGAGTGGGACAGAGAAATTAACAATTACACAAGCTTAATACACTCCTTAATT
GAAGAATCGCAAAACCAGCAAGAAAAGAATGAACAAGAATTATTGGAATTAGATAAATGGGCAAGTTTGT
GGAATTGGTTTAACATAACAAATTGGCTGTGGTATATAAAATTATTCATAATGATAGTAGGAGGCTTGGT
AGGTTTAAGAATAGTTTTTGCTGTACTTTCTATAGTGAATAGAGTTAGGCAGGGATATTCACCATTATCG
TTTCAGACCCACCTCCCAACCCCGAGGGGACCCATGCATTGCATCTCAATTAGTCAGCAACCAGGTGTGG
AAAGTCCCCAGGCTCCCCAGCAGGCAGAAGTATGCAAAGCATGCGTCTCAATTAGTCAGCAACCATAGTC
CCGCCCCTAACTCCGCCCATCCCGCCCCTAACTCCGCCCAGTTCCGCCCATTCTCCGCCCCATGGCTGAC
TAATTTTTTTTATTTATGCAGAGGCCGAGGCCGCCTCGGCCTCTGAGCTATTCCAGAAGTAGTGAGGAGG
CTTTTTTGGAGGCCTAGGCTTTTGCAAAAAGCTTTCTAGAGGTACCACCGGAGCTTACCATGACCGAGTA
CAAGCCCACGGTGCGCCTCGCCACCCGCGACGACGTCCCCAGGGCCGTACGCACCCTCGCCGCCGCGTTC
GCCGACTACCCCGCCACGCGCCACACCGTCGATCCGGACCGCCACATCGAGCGGGTCACCGAGCTGCAAG
AACTCTTCCTCACGCGCGTCGGGCTCGACATCGGCAAGGTGTGGGTCGCGGACGACGGCGCCGCCGTGGC
GGTCTGGACCACGCCGGAGAGCGTCGAAGCGGGGGCGGTGTTCGCCGAGATCGGCCCGCGCATGGCCGAG
TTGAGCGGTTCCCGGCTGGCCGCGCAGCAACAGATGGAAGGCCTCCTGGCGCCGCACCGGCCCAAGGAGC
CCGCGTGGTTCCTGGCCACCGTCGGCGTCTCGCCCGACCACCAGGGCAAGGGTCTGGGCAGCGCCGTCGT
GCTCCCCGGAGTGGAGGCGGCCGAGCGCGCCGGGGTGCCCGCCTTCCTGGAGACCTCCGCGCCCCGCAAC
CTCCCCTTCTACGAGCGGCTCGGCTTCACCGTCACCGCCGACGTCGAGGTGCCCGAAGGACCGCGCACCT
GGTGCATGACCCGCAAGCCCGGTGCCAGTTAACGAATTCTAGATCTTGAGACAAATGGCAGTATTCATCC
ACAATTTTAAAAGAAAAGGGGGGATTGGGGGGTACAGTGCAGGGGAAAGAATAGTAGACATAATAGCAAC
AGACATACAAACTAAAGAATTACAAAAACAAATTACAAAAATTCAAAATTTTCGGGTTTATTACAGGGAC
AGCAGAGATCCACTTTGGCGCCGGCTCGAGGCCTGCAGGTGCAAAGATGGATAAAGTTTTAAACAGAGAG
GAATCTTTGCAGCTAATGGACCTTCTAGGTCTTGAAAGGAGTGGGAATTGGCTCCGGTGCCCGTCAGTGG
GCAGAGCGCACATCGCCCACAGTCCCCGAGAAGTTGGGGGGAGGGGTCGGCAATTGAACCGGTGCCTAGA
GAAGGTGGCGCGGGGTAAACTGGGAAAGTGATGTCGTGTACTGGCTCCGCCTTTTTCCCGAGGGTGGGGG
AGAACCGTATATAAGTGCAGTAGTCGCCGTGAACGTTCTTTTTCGCAACGGGTTTGCCGCCAGAACACAG
GTAAGTGCCGTGTGTGGTTCCCGCGGGCCTGGCCTCTTTACGGGTTATGGCCCTTGCGTGCCTTGAATTA
CTTCCACCTGGCTGCAGTACGTGATTCTTGATCCCGAGCTTCGGGTTGGAAGTGGGTGGGAGAGTTCGAG
GCCTTGCGCTTAAGGAGCCCCTTCGCCTCGTGCTTGAGTTGAGGCCTGGCCTGGGCGCTGGGGCCGCCGC
GTGCGAATCTGGTGGCACCTTCGCGCCTGTCTCGCTGCTTTCGATAAGTCTCTAGCCATTTAAAATTTTT
GATGACCTGCTGCGACGCTTTTTTTCTGGCAAGATAGTCTTGTAAATGCGGGCCAAGATCTGCACACTGG
TATTTCGGTTTTTGGGGCCGCGGGCGGCGACGGGGCCCGTGCGTCCCAGCGCACATGTTCGGCGAGGCGG
GGCCTGCGAGCGCGGCCACCGAGAATCGGACGGGGGTAGTCTCAAGCTGGCCGGCCTGCTCTGGTGCCTG
GCCTCGCGCCGCCGTGTATCGCCCCGCCCTGGGCGGCAAGGCTGGCCCGGTCGGCACCAGTTGCGTGAGC
GGAAAGATGGCCGCTTCCCGGCCCTGCTGCAGGGAGCTCAAAATGGAGGACGCGGCGCTCGGGAGAGCGG
GCGGGTGAGTCACCCACACAAAGGAAAAGGGCCTTTCCGTCCTCAGCCGTCGCTTCATGTGACTCCACGG
AGTACCGGGCGCCGTCCAGGCACCTCGATTAGTTCTCGAGCTTTTGGAGTACGTCGTCTTTAGGTTGGGG
GGAGGGGTTTTATGCGATGGAGTTTCCCCACACTGAGTGGGTGGAGACTGAAGTTAGGCCAGCTTGGCAC
TTGATGTAATTCTCCTTGGAATTTGCCCTTTTTGAGTTTGGATCTTGGTTCATTCTCAAGCCTCAGACAG
TGGTTCAAAGTTTTTTTCTTCCATTTCAGGTGTCGTGAGGCTAGCACCGCCACCATGGCGCGGCCTGTGA
GCGACAGGACCCCGGCCCCTCTGCTGCTGGGCGGCCCGGCCGGGACACCCCCTGGCGGGGGAGCGCTGCT
TGGGTTGCGGAGCCTTCTGCAGGGGACCAGCAAGCCCAAAGAGCCGGCCAGCTGTCTCCTGAAGGAAAAG
GAGCGCAAGGCGGCCCTGCCTGCAGCCACAACCCCTGGGCCAGGCCTGGAGACTGCGGGCCCGGCGGATG
CCCCGGCTGGGGCAGTGGTGGGCGGAGGGTCCCCGCGGGGGCGCCCGGGGCCGGTGCCCGCCCCGGGTCT
GTTGGCGCCACTGCTGTGGGAGCGCACGCTGCCGTTCGGCGATGTGGAGTACGTAGACCTGGACGCCTTC
CTGCTGGAGCACGGGCTCCCGCCCAGCCCGCCGCCCCCCGGTGGCCCGTCGCCGGAGCCGTCGCCCGCGC
GGACGCCCGCACCCTCCCCAGGGCCGGGTTCGTGCGGCTCGGCTTCCCCCCGCTCCTCTCCTGGGCACGC
CCCCGCCCGGGCTGCCCTCGGGACCGCCAGCGGCCACCGCGCAGGCCTGACCTCTCGGGACACACCCAGC
CCTGTGGACCCAGACACCGTGGAGGTGTTGATGACCTTTGAACCCGACCCAGCTGATCTTGCCCTATCAA
GCATTCCTGGCCACGAGACCTTTGACCCTCGAAGACATCGCTTCTCAGAAGAGGAACTTAAGCCCCAGCC
AATCATGAAGAAGGCAAGAAAAATCCAGGTGCCGGAGGAGCAGAAGGATGAGAAATACTGGAGCCGGCGG
TACAAGAACAACGAGGCAGCCAAGCGGTCCCGTGACGCCCGGCGGCTCAAGGAGAACCAGATATCGGTGC
GGGCGGCCTTCCTGGAGAAGGAGAACGCCCTGCTGCGGCAGGAAGTTGTGGCCGTGCGCCAGGAGCTGTC
CCACTACCGCGCCGTGCTGTCCCGATACCAGGCCCAGCACGGGGCCCTGTAGTAATGAACTAGTCCGTAA
CTTGAAAGTATTTCGATTTCTTGGCTTTATATATCTTGTGGAAAGGACGAACTAACAATCTCCATCTCTT
AACAACGCGTTAAGTCGACAATCAACCTCTGGATTACAAAATTTGTGAAAGATTGACTGGTATTCTTAAC
TATGTTGCTCCTTTTACGCTATGTGGATACGCTGCTTTAATGCCTTTGTATCATGCTATTGCTTCCCGTA
TGGCTTTCATTTTCTCCTCCTTGTATAAATCCTGGTTGCTGTCTCTTTATGAGGAGTTGTGGCCCGTTGT
CAGGCAACGTGGCGTGGTGTGCACTGTGTTTGCTGACGCAACCCCCACTGGTTGGGGCATTGCCACCACC
TGTCAGCTCCTTTCCGGGACTTTCGCTTTCCCCCTCCCTATTGCCACGGCGGAACTCATCGCCGCCTGCC
TTGCCCGCTGCTGGACAGGGGCTCGGCTGTTGGGCACTGACAATTCCGTGGTGTTGTCGGGGAAATCATC
GTCCTTTCCTTGGCTGCTCGCCTGTGTTGCCACCTGGATTCTGCGCGGGACGTCCTTCTGCTACGTCCCT
TCGGCCCTCAATCCAGCGGACCTTCCTTCCCGCGGCCTGCTGCCGGCTCTGCGGCCTCTTCCGCGTCTTC
GCCTTCGCCCTCAGACGAGTCGGATCTCCCTTTGGGCCGCCTCCCCGCGTCGACTTTAAGACCAATGACT
TACAAGGCAGCTGTAGATCTTAGCCACTTTTTAAAAGAAAAGGGGGGACTGGAAGGGCTAATTCACTCCC
AACGAAGACAAGATCTGCTTTTTGCTTGTACTGGGTCTCTCTGGTTAGACCAGATCTGAGCCTGGGAGCT
CTCTGGCTAACTAGGGAACCCACTGCTTAAGCCTCAATAAAGCTTGCCTTGAGTGCTTCAAGTAGTGTGT
GCCCGTCTGTTGTGTGACTCTGGTAACTAGAGATCCCTCAGACCCTTTTAGTCAGTGTGGAAAATCTCTA
GCAGTACGTATAGTAGTTCATGTCATCTTATTATTCAGTATTTATAACTTGCAAAGAAATGAATATCAGA
GAGTGAGAGGAACTTGTTTATTGCAGCTTATAATGGTTACAAATAAAGCAATAGCATCACAAATTTCACA
AATAAAGCATTTTTTTCACTGCATTCTAGTTGTGGTTTGTCCAAACTCATCAATGTATCTTATCATGTCT
GGCTCTAGCTATCCCGCCCCTAACTCCGCCCATCCCGCCCCTAACTCCGCCCAGTTCCGCCCATTCTCCG
CCCCATGGCTGACTAATTTTTTTTATTTATGCAGAGGCCGAGGCCGCCTCGGCCTCTGAGCTATTCCAGA
AGTAGTGAGGAGGCTTTTTTGGAGGCCTAGGGACGTACCCAATTCGCCCTATAGTGAGTCGTATTACGCG
CGCTCACTGGCCGTCGTTTTACAACGTCGTGACTGGGAAAACCCTGGCGTTACCCAACTTAATCGCCTTG
CAGCACATCCCCCTTTCGCCAGCTGGCGTAATAGCGAAGAGGCCCGCACCGATCGCCCTTCCCAACAGTT
GCGCAGCCTGAATGGCGAATGGG
[124 nt withheld, positions 6674-6797]
C
[91 nt withheld, positions 6799-6889]
A
[49 nt withheld, positions 6891-6939]
CCTTTGACGTTGGAGTCCACGTTCTTT
[37 nt withheld, positions 6967-7003]
ACCCTATCTCGGTCTATTCTTTTGATTTATAAGGGATTTTGCCGATTTCGGCCTATTGGTTAAAAAATGA
GCTGATTTAACAAAAATTTAACGCGAATTTTAACAAAATATTAACGCTTACAATTTAGGTGGCACTTTTC
GGGGAAATGTGCGCGGAACCCCTATTTGTTTATTTTTCTAAATACATTCAAATATGTATCCGCTCATGAG
ACAATAACCCTGATAAATGCTTCAATAATATTGAAAAAGGAAGAGTATGAGTATTCAACATTTCCGTGTC
GCCCTTATTCCCTTTTTTGCGGCATTTTGCCTTCCTGTTTTTGCTCACCCAGAAACGCTGGTGAAAGTAA
AAGATGCTGAAGATCAGTTGGGTGCACGAGTGGGTTACATCGAACTGGATCTCAACAGCGGTAAGATCCT
TGAGAGTTTTCGCCCCGAAGAACGTTTTCCAATGATGAGCACTTTTAAAGTTCTGCTATGTGGCGCGGTA
TTATCCCGTATTGACGCCGGGCAAGAGCAACTCGGTCGCCGCATACACTATTCTCAGAATGACTTGGTTG
AGTACTCACCAGTCACAGAAAAGCATCTTACGGATGGCATGACAGTAAGAGAATTATGCAGTGCTGCCAT
AACCATGAGTGATAACACTGCGGCCAACTTACTTCTGACAACGATCGGAGGACCGAAGGAGCTAACCGCT
TTTTTGCACAACATGGGGGATCATGTAACTCGCCTTGATCGTTGGGAACCGGAGCTGAATGAAGCCATAC
CAAACGACGAGCGTGACACCACGATGCCTGTAGCAATGGCAACAACGTTGCGCAAACTATTAACTGGCGA
ACTACTTACTCTAGCTTCCCGGCAACAATTAATAGACTGGATGGAGGCGGATAAAGTTGCAGGACCACTT
CTGCGCTCGGCCCTTCCGGCTGGCTGGTTTATTGCTGATAAATCTGGAGCCGGTGAGCGTGGGTCTCGCG
GTATCATTGCAGCACTGGGGCCAGATGGTAAGCCCTCCCGTATCGTAGTTATCTACACGACGGGGAGTCA
GGCAACTATGGATGAACGAAATAGACAGATCGCTGAGATAGGTGCCTCACTGATTAAGCATTGGTAACTG
TCAGACCAAGTTTACTCATATATACTTTAGATTGATTTAAAACTTCATTTTTAATTTAAAAGGATCTAGG
TGAAGATCCTTTTTGATAATCTCATGACCAAAATCCCTTAACGTGAGTTTTCGTTCCACTGAGCGTCAGA
CCCCGTAGAAAAGATCAAAGGATCTTCTTGAGATCCTTTTTTTCTGCGCGTAATCTGCTGCTTGCAAACA
AAAAAACCACCGCTACCAGCGGTGGTTTGTTTGCCGGATCAAGAGCTACCAACTCTTTTTCCGAAGGTAA
CTGGCTTCAGCAGAGCGCAGATACCAAATACTGTTCTTCTAGTGTAGCCGTAGTTAGGCCACCACTTCAA
GAACTCTGTAGCACCGCCTACATACCTCGCTCTGCTAATCCTGTTACCAGTGGCTGCTGCCAGTGGCGAT
AAGTCGTGTCTTACCGGGTTGGACTCAAGACGATAGTTACCGGATAAGGCGCAGCGGTCGGGCTGAACGG
GGGGTTCGTGCACACAGCCCAGCTTGGAGCGAACGACCTACACCGAACTGAGATACCTACAGCGTGAGCT
ATGAGAAAGCGCCACGCTTCCCGAAGGGAGAAAGGCGGACAGGTATCCGGTAAGCGGCAGGGTCGGAACA
GGAGAGCGCACGAGGGAGCTTCCAGGGGGAAACGCCTGGTATCTTTATAGTCCTGTCGGGTTTCGCCACC
TCTGACTTGAGCGTCGATTTTTGTGATGCTCGTCAGGGGGGCGGAGCCTATGGAAAAACGCCAGCAACGC
GGCCTTTTTACGGTTCCTGGCCTTTTGCTGGCCTTTTGCTCACATGTTCTTTCCTGCGTTATCCCCTGAT
TCTGTGGATAACCGTATTACCGCCTTTGAGTGAGCTGATACCGCTCGCCGCAGCCGAACGACCGAGCGCA
GCGAGTCAGTGAGCGAGGAAGCGGAAGAGCGCCCAATACGCAAACCGCCTCTCCCCGCGCGTTGGCCGAT
TCATTAATGCAGCTGGCACGACAGGTTTCCCGACTGGAAAGCGGGCAGTGAGCGCAACGCAATTAATGTG
AGTTAGCTCACTCATTAGGCACCCCAGGCTTTACACTTTATGCTTCCGGCTCGTATGTTGTGTGGAATTG
TGAGCGGATAACAATTTCACACAGGAAACAGCTATGACCATGATTACGCCAAGCGCGCAATTAACCCTCA
CTAAAGGGAACAAAAGCTGGAGCTGCAAGC
