>Addgene plasmid #142482 | TFORF0205 | depositor partial sequence | sequence record 279584 | Insert
ACCGCCACCATGGCGCGGCCTGTGAGCGACAGGACCCCGGCCCCTCTGCTGCTGGGCGGCCCGGCCGGGA
CACCCCCTGGCGGGGGAGCGCTGCTTGGGTTGCGGAGCCTTCTGCAGGGGACCAGCAAGCCCAAAGAGCC
GGCCAGCTGTCTCCTGAAGGAAAAGGAGCGCAAGGCGGCCCTGCCTGCAGCCACAACCCCTGGGCCAGGC
CTGGAGACTGCGGGCCCGGCGGATGCCCCGGCTGGGGCAGTGGTGGGCGGAGGGTCCCCGCGGGGGCGCC
CGGGGCCGGTGCCCGCCCCGGGTCTGTTGGCGCCACTGCTGTGGGAGCGCACGCTGCCGTTCGGCGATGT
GGAGTACGTAGACCTGGACGCCTTCCTGCTGGAGCACGGGCTCCCGCCCAGCCCGCCGCCCCCCGGTGGC
CCGTCGCCGGAGCCGTCGCCCGCGCGGACGCCCGCACCCTCCCCAGGGCCGGGTTCGTGCGGCTCGGCTT
CCCCCCGCTCCTCTCCTGGGCACGCCCCCGCCCGGGCTGCCCTCGGGACCGCCAGCGGCCACCGCGCAGG
CCTGACCTCTCGGGACACACCCAGCCCTGTGGACCCAGACACCGTGGAGGTGTTGATGACCTTTGAACCC
GACCCAGCTGATCTTGCCCTATCAAGCATTCCTGGCCACGAGACCTTTGACCCTCGAAGACATCGCTTCT
CAGAAGAGGAACTTAAGCCCCAGCCAATCATGAAGAAGGCAAGAAAAATCCAGGTGCCGGAGGAGCAGAA
GGATGAGAAATACTGGAGCCGGCGGTACAAGAACAACGAGGCAGCCAAGCGGTCCCGTGACGCCCGGCGG
CTCAAGGAGAACCAGATATCGGTGCGGGCGGCCTTCCTGGAGAAGGAGAACGCCCTGCTGCGGCAGGAAG
TTGTGGCCGTGCGCCAGGAGCTGTCCCACTACCGCGCCGTGCTGTCCCGATACCAGGCCCAGCACGGGGC
CCTGTAGTAATGAACTAGTCCGTAACTTGAAAGTATTTCGATTTCTTGGCTTTATATATCTTGTGGAAAG
GACGAACTAACAATCTCCATCTCTTAACA
