>Addgene plasmid #142482 | TFORF0205 | depositor partial sequence | sequence record 279585 | Barcode
ACTAACAATCTCCATCTCTTAACA
